>Addgene plasmid #153697 | pGBW-m4252873 | addgene full sequence | sequence record 300702 | Ginkgo NGS Result
CAGGCCTCTGCTAGCTTGACTGACTGAGATACAGCGTACCTTCAGCTCACAGACATGATAAGATACATTG
ATGAGTTTGGACAAACCACAACTAGAATGCAGTGAAAAAAATGCTTTATTTGTGAAATTTGTGATGCTAT
TGCTTTATTTGTAACCATTATAAGCTGCAATAAACAAGTTAACAACAACAATTGCATTCATTTTATGTTT
CAGGTTCAGGGGGAGGTGTGGGAGGTTTTTTAAAGCAAGTAAAACCTCTACAAATGTGGTATTGGCCCAT
CTCTATCGGTATCGTAGCATAACCCCTTGGGGCCTCTAAACGGGTCTTGAGGGGTTTTTTGTGCCCCTCG
GGCCGGATTGCTATCTACCGGCATTGGCGCAGAAAAAAATGCCTGATGCGACGCTGCGCGTCTTATACTC
CCACATATGCCAGATTCAGCAACGGATACGGCTTCCCCAACTTGCCCACTTCCATACGTGTCCTCCTTAC
CAGAAATTTATCCTTAAGGTCGTCAGCTATCCTGCAGGCGATCTCTCGATTTCGATCAAGACATTCCTTT
AATGGTCTTTTCTGGACACCACTAGGGGTCAGAAGTAGTTCATCAAACTTTCTTCCCTCCCTAATCTCAT
TGGTTACCTTGGGCTATCGAAACTTAATTAACCAGTCAAGTCAGCTACTTGGCGAGATCGACTTGTCTGG
GTTTCGACTACGCTCAGAATTGCGTCAGTCAAGTTCGATCTGGTCCTTGCTATTGCACCCGTTCTCCGAT
TACGAGTTTCATTTAAATCATGTGAGCAAAAGGCCAGCAAAAGGCCAGGAACCGTAAAAAGGCCGCGTTG
CTGGCGTTTTTCCATAGGCTCCGCCCCCCTGACGAGCATCACAAAAATCGACGCTCAAGTCAGAGGTGGC
GAAACCCGACAGGACTATAAAGATACCAGGCGTTTCCCCCTGGAAGCTCCCTCGTGCGCTCTCCTGTTCC
GACCCTGCCGCTTACCGGATACCTGTCCGCCTTTCTCCCTTCGGGAAGCGTGGCGCTTTCTCATAGCTCA
CGCTGTAGGTATCTCAGTTCGGTGTAGGTCGTTCGCTCCAAGCTGGGCTGTGTGCACGAACCCCCCGTTC
AGCCCGACCGCTGCGCCTTATCCGGTAACTATCGTCTTGAGTCCAACCCGGTAAGACACGACTTATCGCC
ACTGGCAGCAGCCACTGGTAACAGGATTAGCAGAGCGAGGTATGTAGGCGGTGCTACAGAGTTCTTGAAG
TGGTGGCCTAACTACGGCTACACTAGAAGAACAGTATTTGGTATCTGCGCTCTGCTGAAGCCAGTTACCT
TCGGAAAAAGAGTTGGTAGCTCTTGATCCGGCAAACAAACCACCGCTGGTAGCGGTGGTTTTTTTGTTTG
CAAGCAGCAGATTACGCGCAGAAAAAAAGGATCTCAAGAAGATCCTTTGATCTTTTCTACGGGGTCTGAC
GCTCAGTGGAACGAAAACTCACGTTAAGGGATTTTGGTCATGAGATTATCAAAAAGGATCTTCACCTAGA
TCCTTTTAAATTAAAAATGAAGTTTTAAATCAATCTAAAGTATATATGAGTAAACTTGGTCTGACAGTTA
CCAATGCTTAATCAGTGAGGCACCTATCTCAGCGATCTGTCTATTTCGTTCATCCATAGTTGCATTTAAA
TTTCCGAACTCTCCAAGGCCCTCGTCGGAAAATCTTCAAACCTTTCGTCCGATCCATCTTGCAGGCTACC
TCTCGAACGAACTATCGCAAGTCTCTTGGCCGGCCTTGCGCCTTGGCTATTGCTTGGCAGCGCCTATCGC
CAGGTATTACTCCAATCCCGAATATCCGAGATCGGGATCACCCGAGAGAAGTTCAACCTACATCCTCAAT
CCCGATCTATCCGAGATCCGAGGAATATCGAAATCGGGGCGCGCCTGGCCTCCGCGCCGGGTTTTGGCGC
CTCCCGCGGGCGCCCCCCTCGTCACGGCGAGCGCTGCCACGTCAGACGAAGGGCGCAGGAGCGTCCTGAT
CCTTCCGCCCGGACGCTCAGGACAGCGGCCCGCTGCTCATAAGACTCGGCCTTAGAACCCCAGTATCAGC
AGAAGGACATTTTAGGACGGGACTTGGGTGACTCTAGGGCACTGGTTTTCTTTCCAGAGAGCGGAACAGG
CGAGGAAAAGTAGTCCCTTCTCGGCGATTCTGCGGAGGGATCTCCGTGGGGCGGTGAACGCCGATGATTA
TATAAGGACGCGCCGGGTGTGGCACAGCTAGTTCCGTCGCAGCCGGGATTTGGGTCGCGGTTCTTGTTTG
TGGATCGCTGTGATCGTCACTTGGTGAGTAGCGGGCTGCTGGGCTGGCCGGGGCTTTCGTGGCCGCCGGG
CCGCTCGGTGGGACGGAAGCGTGTGGAGAGACCGCCAAGGGCTGTAGTCTGGGTCCGCGAGCAAGGTTGC
CCTGAACTGGGGGTTGGGGGGAGCGCAGCAAAATGGCGGCTGTTCCCGAGTCTTGAATGGAAGACGCTTG
TGAGGCGGGCTGTGAGGTCGTTGAAACAAGGTGGGGGGCATGGTGGGCGGCAAGAACCCAAGGTCTTGAG
CCCTTCGCTAATGCGGGAAAGCTCTTATTCGGGTGAGATGGGCTGGGCACCATCTGGGGACCCTGACGTG
AAGTTTGTCACTGACTGGAGAACTCGGTTTGTCGTCTGTTGCGGGGGCGGCAGTTATGGCGGTGCCGTTG
GGCAGTGCACCCGTACCTTTGGGAGCGCGCGCCCTCGTCGTGTCGTGACGTCACCCGTTCTGTTGGCTTA
TAATGCAGGGTGGGGCCACCAGCCGGTAGGTGTGCGGTAGGCTTTTCTCCGTCGCAGGACGCAGGGTTCG
GGCCTAGGGTAGGCTCTCCTGAATCGACAGGCGCCGGACCTCTGGTGAGGGGAGGGATAAGTGAGGCGTC
AGTTTCTTTGGTCGGTTTTATGTACCTATCTTCTTAAGTAGCTGAAGCTCCGGTTTTGAACTATGCGCTC
GGGGTTGGCGAGTGTGTTTTGTGAAGTTTTTTAGGCACCTTTTGAAATGTAATCATTTGGGTCAATATGT
AATTTTCAGTGTTAGACTTGTAAATTGTCCGCTAAATTCTGGCCGTTTTTGGCTTTTTTGTTAGACAACA
TGGGTAAAAAGCCTGAACTCACCGCGACGTCTGTCGAGAAGTTTCTGATCGAAAAGTTCGACAGCGTCTC
CGACCTGATGCAGCTCTCGGAGGGCGAAGAATCTCGTGCTTTCAGCTTCGATGTAGGAGGGCGTGGATAT
GTCCTGCGGGTAAATAGCTGCGCCGATGGTTTCTACAAAGATCGTTATGTTTATCGGCACTTTGCATCCG
CCGCGCTCCCGATTCCGGAAGTGCTTGACATTGGGGAGTTCAGCGAGAGCCTGACCTATTGCATCTCCCG
CCGTGCACAGGGTGTCACGTTGCAAGACCTGCCTGAAACCGAACTGCCCGCTGTTCTGCAGCCGGTCGCG
GAGGCAATGGATGCCATCGCTGCCGCCGATCTTAGCCAGACGAGCGGGTTCGGCCCATTCGGACCGCAAG
GAATCGGTCAATACACTACATGGCGTGATTTCATATGCGCGATTGCTGATCCCCATGTGTATCACTGGCA
AACTGTGATGGACGACACCGTCAGTGCGTCCGTCGCGCAGGCTCTCGATGAGCTGATGCTTTGGGCCGAG
GACTGCCCCGAAGTCCGGCACCTCGTGCACGCGGATTTCGGCTCCAACAATGTCCTGACGGACAATGGCC
GCATAACAGCGGTCATTGACTGGAGCGAGGCGATGTTCGGGGATTCCCAATACGAGGTCGCCAACATCTT
CTTCTGGAGGCCGTGGTTGGCTTGTATGGAGCAGCAGACGCGCTACTTCGAGCGGAGGCATCCGGAGCTT
GCAGGATCGCCCCGGCTCCGGGCGTATATGCTCCGCATTGGTCTTGACCAACTCTATCAGAGCTTGGTTG
ACGGCAATTTCGATGATGCAGCTTGGGCGCAGGGTCGATGCGACGCAATCGTCCGATCCGGAGCCGGGAC
TGTCGGGCGTACACAAATCGCCCGCAGAAGCGCCGCCGTCTGGACCGATGGCTGTGTAGAAGTACTCGCC
GATAGTGGAAACCGACGCCCCAGCACTCGTCCGAGGGCAAAGGAATAAGCTAGTATGTAAGCCTAGTCTT
AGATAATAAAATCGCTATCCATCGAAGATGGATGTGTGTTGGTTTTTTGTGTGTGTAACGCTAGGCGCGC
CTGGTGTACCGAGAACGATCCTCTCAGTGCGAGTCTCGACGATCCATATCGTTGCTTGGCAGTCAGCCAG
TCGGAATCCAGCTTGGGACCCAGGAAGTCCAATCGTCAGATATTGTACTCAAGCCTGGTCACGGCAGCGT
ACCGATCTGTTTAAACCTAGATATTGATAGTCTGATCGGTCAACGTATAATCGAGTCCTAGCTTTTGCAA
ACATCTATCAAGAGACAGGATCAGCAGGAGGCTTTCGCATGAGTATTCAACATTTCCGTGTCGCCCTTAT
TCCCTTTTTTGCGGCATTTTGCCTTCCTGTTTTTGCTCACCCAGAAACGCTGGTGAAAGTAAAAGATGCT
GAAGATCAGTTGGGTGCGCGAGTGGGTTACATCGAACTGGATCTCAACAGCGGTAAGATCCTTGAGAGTT
TTCGCCCCGAAGAACGCTTTCCAATGATGAGCACTTTTAAAGTTCTGCTATGTGGCGCGGTATTATCCCG
TATTGACGCCGGGCAAGAGCAACTCGGTCGCCGCATACACTATTCTCAGAATGACTTGGTTGAGTATTCA
CCAGTCACAGAAAAGCATCTTACGGATGGCATGACAGTAAGAGAATTATGCAGTGCTGCCATAACCATGA
GTGATAACACTGCGGCCAACTTACTTCTGACAACGATTGGAGGACCGAAGGAGCTAACCGCTTTTTTGCA
CAACATGGGGGATCATGTAACTCGCCTTGATCGTTGGGAACCGGAGCTGAATGAAGCCATACCAAACGAC
GAGCGTGACACCACGATGCCTGTAGCAATGGCAACAACCTTGCGTAAACTATTAACTGGCGAACTACTTA
CTCTAGCTTCCCGGCAACAGTTGATAGACTGGATGGAGGCGGATAAAGTTGCAGGACCACTTCTGCGCTC
GGCCCTTCCGGCTGGCTGGTTTATTGCTGATAAATCTGGAGCCGGTGAGCGTGGGTCTCGCGGTATCATT
GCAGCACTGGGGCCAGATGGTAAGCCCTCCCGTATCGTAGTTATCTACACGACGGGGAGTCAGGCAACTA
TGGATGAACGAAATAGACAGATCGCTGAGATAGGTGCCTCACTGATTAAGCATTGGTAACCGATTCTAGG
TGCATTGGCGCAGAAAAAAATGCCTGATGCGACGCTGCGCGTCTTATACTCCCACATATGCCAGATTCAG
CAACGGATACGGCTTCCCCAACTTGCCCACTTCCATACGTGTCCTCCTTACCAGAAATTTATCCTTAAGA
TCCCGAATCGTTTAAACTCGACTCTGGCTCTATCGAATCTCCGTCGTTTCGAGCTTACGCGAACAGCCGT
GGCGCTCATTTGCTCGTCGGGCATCGAATCTCGTCAGCTATCGTCAGCTTACCTTTTTGGCAGCGATCGC
GGCTCCCGACATCTTGGACCATTAGCTCCACAGGTATCTTCTTCCCTCTAGTGGTCATAACAGCAGCTTC
AGCTACCTCTCAATTCAAAAAACCCCTCAAGACCCGTTTAGAGGCCCCAAGGGGTTATGCTATCAATCGT
TGCGTTACACACACAAAAAACCAACACACATCCATCTTCGATGGATAGCGATTTTATTATCTAACTGCTG
ATCGAGTGTAGCCAGATCTAGTAATCAATTACGGGGTCATTAGTTCATAGCCCATATATGGAGTTCCGCG
TTACATAACTTACGGTAAATGGCCCGCCTGGCTGACCGCCCAACGACCCCCGCCCATTGACGTCAATAAT
GACGTATGTTCCCATAGTAACGCCAATAGGGACTTTCCATTGACGTCAATGGGTGGAGTATTTACGGTAA
ACTGCCCACTTGGCAGTACATCAAGTGTATCATATGCCAAGTACGCCCCCTATTGACGTCAATGACGGTA
AATGGCCCGCCTGGCATTATGCCCAGTACATGACCTTATGGGACTTTCCTACTTGGCAGTACATCTACGT
ATTAGTCATCGCTATTACCATGCTGATGCGGTTTTGGCAGTACATCAATGGGCGTGGATAGCGGTTTGAC
TCACGGGGATTTCCAAGTCTCCACCCCATTGACGTCAATGGGAGTTTGTTTTGGCACCAAAATCAACGGG
ACTTTCCAAAATGTCGTAACAACTCCGCCCCATTGACGCAAATGGGCGGTAGGCGTGTACGGTGGGAGGT
CTATATAAGCAGAGCTGGTTTAGTGAACCGTCAGATCAGATCTTTGTCGATCCTACCATCCACTCGACAC
ACCCGCCAGCGGCCGCCACCATGTACTCATTCGTTTCGGAAGAGACAGGTACGTTAATAGTTAATAGCGT
ACTTCTTTTTCTTGCTTTCGTGGTATTCTTGCTAGTTACACTAGCCATCCTTACTGCGCTTCGATTGTGT
GCGTACTGCTGCAATATTGTTAACGTGAGTCTTGTAAAACCTTCTTTTTACGTTTACTCTCGTGTTAAAA
ATCTGAATTCTTCTAGAGTTCCTGATCTTCTGGTCGAAAACCTTTACTTTCAGTCGGGGAAACCTATACC
CAATCCACTTCTCGGCTTAGATTCTACCTAAGGATCCG
Features (pLannotate 1.2.2; 19 found; start..end, strand, type, name):
     59..180     -  polyA_signal   SV40 poly(A) signal: SV40 polyadenylation signal
    203..272     -  CDS            large T antigen (fragment): large T antigen from SV40 (simian virus 40)
    295..341     +  terminator     T7 terminator: transcription terminator for bacteriophage T7 RNA polymerase
    371..507     +  terminator     rrnG terminator: transcription terminator from the E. coli ribosomal RNA rrnG operon (Albrechtsen et al., 1991)
    552..623     +  misc_feature   3' β-globin insulator: insulator downstream of the human β-globin locus (Farrell et al., 2002)
    849..1437    -  rep_origin     ori: high-copy-number ColE1/pMB1/pBR322/pUC origin of replication
   1609..1673    -  CDS            bla(M) (fragment): β-lactamase lacking the signal sequence; bla(M); allows cytosolic expression of β-lactamase
   1937..3146    +  promoter       UbC promoter: human ubiquitin C promoter
   3156..4177    +  CDS            HygR (fragment): hygromycin B phosphotransferase confers resistance to hygromycin
   4205..4253    +  polyA_signal   poly(A) signal: synthetic polyadenylation signal
   4519..5379    +  CDS            AmpR: β-lactamase; bla; confers resistance to ampicillin, carbenicillin, and related antibiotics
   5392..5528    +  terminator     rrnG terminator: transcription terminator from the E. coli ribosomal RNA rrnG operon (Albrechtsen et al., 1991)
   5680..5751    +  misc_feature   5' β-globin insulator: insulator upstream of the human β-globin locus (Farrell et al., 2002)
   5756..5802    -  terminator     T7 terminator: transcription terminator for bacteriophage T7 RNA polymerase
   5820..5868    -  polyA_signal   poly(A) signal: synthetic polyadenylation signal
   5949..6252    +  enhancer       CMV enhancer: human cytomegalovirus immediate early enhancer
   6325..6342    -  promoter       CMV promoter (fragment): human cytomegalovirus (CMV) immediate early promoter
   6405..6456    +  promoter       CMVd2 promoter: truncated human cytomegalovirus (CMV) immediate early promoter that yields moderately reduced expression relative to the full-length promoter
   6531..6755    +  CDS            E: VEMP_SARS2 - Experimental evidence at protein level: Swiss-Prot protein existence level 1. Plays a central role in virus morphogenesis and assembly. Acts as a viroporin and self-assembles in host membranes forming pentameric protein-lipid pores that allow ion transport. Also plays a role in the induction of apoptosis (By similarity). Regulates the localization of S protein at cis-Golgi, the place of virus budding (PubMed:33229438). May act by slowing down the cell secretory pathway (PubMed:33229438). May interfere with tight-junction stability by interacting with host MPP5. This would result i
