[The description below was written by a language model from this plasmid's Addgene catalogue record and pLannotate feature annotations shown in this document.]
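Description:
pGBW-m4252873 is a mammalian expression plasmid carrying the wild-type envelope (E) gene of SARS-CoV-2, built on a pTwist_CMV_Hygro_6 backbone from which an AarI site has been removed. It is propagated in E. coli as a high-copy plasmid through a ColE1/pUC-type origin and selected with ampicillin via a full-length β-lactamase gene. For selection in mammalian cells it carries a separate cassette in which the human ubiquitin C promoter drives hygromycin B phosphotransferase, followed by a synthetic polyadenylation signal.

The small E open reading frame sits downstream of the human cytomegalovirus immediate-early enhancer and promoter; the annotation software detects the promoter only as fragments and as a truncated CMV variant. An SV40 polyadenylation signal annotated on the reverse strand lies just past the circular junction from the insert, so its role in terminating the E transcript is not clear from the table. According to the catalogue entry, the backbone supplies a C-terminal TEV protease cleavage site and V5 epitope, which would allow immunodetection or pull-down of the protein with optional tag removal. These tag elements are not individually called in the feature table, though there is unannotated sequence after the E coding region. The expression unit is bracketed by short β-globin insulator elements, and bacterial T7 and rrnG terminators and an upstream synthetic poly(A) signal are positioned to limit read-through transcription between modules.

E is a small viroporin involved in virion assembly and budding. The construct is suited to transient or hygromycin-selected expression of tagged E protein in mammalian cells, for example to study its localization, interactions or function, although the record does not specify particular applications.
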