Addgene plasmid #153697: pGBW-m4252873
Purpose: Mammalian expression plasmid for SARS-CoV-2 E (envelope)
Depositing lab: Ginkgo Bioworks & Benjie Chen. Depositing organization: Ginkgo Bioworks.
Backbone
  Vector backbone: pTwist_CMV_Hygro_6 with AarI site removed
  Backbone size w/o insert (bp): 6525
  Vector type: Mammalian Expression
  Selectable markers: Hygromycin
Growth in bacteria
  Bacterial resistance: Ampicillin, 100 μg/mL
  Growth temperature: 37°C
  Growth strain: DH5alpha
  Copy number: High Copy
Gene/Insert
  Gene/Insert name: SARS-CoV-2 E (envelope) (alt names: envelope protein; E protein)
  Species: Severe acute respiratory syndrome coronavirus 2
  Insert size (bp): 221
  Mutation: wt
  Entrez Gene: E (a.k.a. GU280_gp04)
  Promoter: CMV
  Tag / fusion protein: Cleavable TEV;V5 (C terminal on backbone)
  Cloning method: Unknown
Resource information
  A portion of this plasmid was derived from a plasmid made by: GinkgoBioworks
Depositor comments: NCBI reference sequence: 43740570
How to cite: pGBW-m4252873 was a gift from Ginkgo Bioworks & Benjie Chen (Addgene plasmid # 153697 ; http://n2t.net/addgene:153697 ; RRID:Addgene_153697)
